>Addgene plasmid #152927 | pGBW-m4134364 | depositor full sequence | sequence record 295939 | Full Sequence
CACCATGTACACTCGCTATGTCGATAACAACTTCTGTGGCCCTGATGGCTACCCTCTTGAGTGCATTAAA
GACCTTCTAGCACGTGCTGGTAAAGCTTCATGCACTTTGTCCGAACAACTGGACTTTATTGACACTAAGA
GGGGTGTATACTGCTGCCGTGAACATGAGCATGAAATTGCTTGGTACACGGAACGTTCTGAAAAGAGCTA
TGAATTGCAGACACCTTTTGAAATTAAATTGGCAAAGAAATTTGACACCTTCAATGGGGAATGTCCAAAT
TTTGTATTTCCCTTAAATTCCATAATCAAGACTATTCAACCAAGGGTTGAAAAGAAAAAGCTTGATGGCT
TTATGGGTAGAATTCGATCTGTCTATCCAGTTGCGTCACCAAATGAATGCAACCAAATGTGCCTTTCAAC
TCTCATGAAGTGTGATCATTGTGGTGAAACTTCATGGCAGACGGGCGATTTTGTTAAAGCCACTTGCGAA
TTTTGTGGCACTGAGAATTTGACTAAAGAAGGTGCCACTACTTGTGGTTACTTACCCCAAAATGCTGTTG
TTAAAATTTATTGTCCAGCATGTCACAATTCAGAAGTAGGACCTGAGCATAGTCTTGCCGAATACCATAA
TGAATCTGGCTTGAAAACCATTCTTCGTAAGGGTGGTCGCACTATTGCCTTTGGAGGCTGTGTGTTCTCT
TATGTTGGTTGCCATAACAAGTGTGCCTATTGGGTTCCACGTGCTAGCGCTAACATAGGTTGTAACCATA
CAGGTGTTGTTGGAGAAGGTTCCGAAGGTCTTAATGACAACCTTCTTGAAATACTCCAAAAAGAGAAAGT
CAACATCAATATTGTTGGTGACTTTAAACTTAATGAAGAGATCGCCATTATTTTGGCATCTTTTTCTGCT
TCCACAAGTGCTTTTGTGGAAACTGTGAAAGGTTTGGATTATAAAGCATTCAAACAAATTGTTGAATCCT
GTGGTAATTTTAAAGTTACAAAAGGAAAAGCTAAAAAAGGTGCCTGGAATATTGGTGAACAGAAATCAAT
ACTGAGTCCTCTTTATGCATTTGCATCAGAGGCTGCTCGTGTTGTACGATCAATTTTCTCCCGCACTCTT
GAAACTGCTCAAAATTCTGTGCGTGTTTTACAGAAGGCCGCTATAACAATACTAGATGGAATTTCACAGT
ATTCACTGAGACTCATTGATGCTATGATGTTCACATCTGATTTGGCTACTAACAATCTAGTTGTAATGGC
CTACATTACAGGTGGTGTTGTTCAGTTGACTTCGCAGTGGCTAACTAACATCTTTGGCACTGTTTATGAA
AAACTCAAACCCGTCCTTGATTGGCTTGAAGAGAAGTTTAAGGAAGGTGTAGAGTTTCTTAGAGACGGTT
GGGAAATTGTTAAATTTATCTCAACCTGTGCTTGTGAAATTGTCGGTGGACAAATTGTCACCTGTGCAAA
GGAAATTAAGGAGAGTGTTCAGACATTCTTTAAGCTTGTAAATAAATTTTTGGCTTTGTGTGCTGACTCT
ATCATTATTGGTGGAGCTAAACTTAAAGCCTTGAATTTAGGTGAAACATTTGTCACGCACTCAAAGGGAT
TGTACAGAAAGTGTGTTAAATCCAGAGAAGAAACTGGCCTACTCATGCCTCTAAAAGCCCCAAAAGAAAT
TATCTTCTTAGAGGGAGAAACACTTCCCACAGAAGTGTTAACAGAGGAAGTTGTCTTGAAAACTGGTGAT
TTACAACCATTAGAACAACCTACTAGTGAAGCTGTTGAAGCTCCATTGGTTGGTACACCAGTTTGTATTA
ACGGGCTTATGTTGCTCGAAATCAAAGACACAGAAAAGTACTGTGCCCTTGCACCTAATATGATGGTAAC
AAACAATACCTTCACACTCAAAGGCGAAAACCTTTACTTTCAGTCGCACCATCACCATCACCATTAAGCT
AGCTTGACTGACTGAGATACAGCGTACCTTCAGCTCACAGACATGATAAGATACATTGATGAGTTTGGAC
AAACCACAACTAGAATGCAGTGAAAAAAATGCTTTATTTGTGAAATTTGTGATGCTATTGCTTTATTTGT
AACCATTATAAGCTGCAATAAACAAGTTAACAACAACAATTGCATTCATTTTATGTTTCAGGTTCAGGGG
GAGGTGTGGGAGGTTTTTTAAAGCAAGTAAAACCTCTACAAATGTGGTATTGGCCCATCTCTATCGGTAT
CGTAGCATAACCCCTTGGGGCCTCTAAACGGGTCTTGAGGGGTTTTTTGTGCCCCTCGGGCCGGATTGCT
ATCTACCGGCATTGGCGCAGAAAAAAATGCCTGATGCGACGCTGCGCGTCTTATACTCCCACATATGCCA
GATTCAGCAACGGATACGGCTTCCCCAACTTGCCCACTTCCATACGTGTCCTCCTTACCAGAAATTTATC
CTTAAGGTCGTCAGCTATCCTGCAGGCGATCTCTCGATTTCGATCAAGACATTCCTTTAATGGTCTTTTC
TGGACACCACTAGGGGTCAGAAGTAGTTCATCAAACTTTCTTCCCTCCCTAATCTCATTGGTTACCTTGG
GCTATCGAAACTTAATTAACCAGTCAAGTCAGCTACTTGGCGAGATCGACTTGTCTGGGTTTCGACTACG
CTCAGAATTGCGTCAGTCAAGTTCGATCTGGTCCTTGCTATTGCACCCGTTCTCCGATTACGAGTTTCAT
TTAAATCATGTGAGCAAAAGGCCAGCAAAAGGCCAGGAACCGTAAAAAGGCCGCGTTGCTGGCGTTTTTC
CATAGGCTCCGCCCCCCTGACGAGCATCACAAAAATCGACGCTCAAGTCAGAGGTGGCGAAACCCGACAG
GACTATAAAGATACCAGGCGTTTCCCCCTGGAAGCTCCCTCGTGCGCTCTCCTGTTCCGACCCTGCCGCT
TACCGGATACCTGTCCGCCTTTCTCCCTTCGGGAAGCGTGGCGCTTTCTCATAGCTCACGCTGTAGGTAT
CTCAGTTCGGTGTAGGTCGTTCGCTCCAAGCTGGGCTGTGTGCACGAACCCCCCGTTCAGCCCGACCGCT
GCGCCTTATCCGGTAACTATCGTCTTGAGTCCAACCCGGTAAGACACGACTTATCGCCACTGGCAGCAGC
CACTGGTAACAGGATTAGCAGAGCGAGGTATGTAGGCGGTGCTACAGAGTTCTTGAAGTGGTGGCCTAAC
TACGGCTACACTAGAAGAACAGTATTTGGTATCTGCGCTCTGCTGAAGCCAGTTACCTTCGGAAAAAGAG
TTGGTAGCTCTTGATCCGGCAAACAAACCACCGCTGGTAGCGGTGGTTTTTTTGTTTGCAAGCAGCAGAT
TACGCGCAGAAAAAAAGGATCTCAAGAAGATCCTTTGATCTTTTCTACGGGGTCTGACGCTCAGTGGAAC
GAAAACTCACGTTAAGGGATTTTGGTCATGAGATTATCAAAAAGGATCTTCACCTAGATCCTTTTAAATT
AAAAATGAAGTTTTAAATCAATCTAAAGTATATATGAGTAAACTTGGTCTGACAGTTACCAATGCTTAAT
CAGTGAGGCACCTATCTCAGCGATCTGTCTATTTCGTTCATCCATAGTTGCATTTAAATTTCCGAACTCT
CCAAGGCCCTCGTCGGAAAATCTTCAAACCTTTCGTCCGATCCATCTTGCAGGCTACCTCTCGAACGAAC
TATCGCAAGTCTCTTGGCCGGCCTTGCGCCTTGGCTATTGCTTGGCAGCGCCTATCGCCAGGTATTACTC
CAATCCCGAATATCCGAGATCGGGATCACCCGAGAGAAGTTCAACCTACATCCTCAATCCCGATCTATCC
GAGATCCGAGGAATATCGAAATCGGGGCGCGCCTGGCCTCCGCGCCGGGTTTTGGCGCCTCCCGCGGGCG
CCCCCCTCGTCACGGCGAGCGCTGCCACGTCAGACGAAGGGCGCAGGAGCGTCCTGATCCTTCCGCCCGG
ACGCTCAGGACAGCGGCCCGCTGCTCATAAGACTCGGCCTTAGAACCCCAGTATCAGCAGAAGGACATTT
TAGGACGGGACTTGGGTGACTCTAGGGCACTGGTTTTCTTTCCAGAGAGCGGAACAGGCGAGGAAAAGTA
GTCCCTTCTCGGCGATTCTGCGGAGGGATCTCCGTGGGGCGGTGAACGCCGATGATTATATAAGGACGCG
CCGGGTGTGGCACAGCTAGTTCCGTCGCAGCCGGGATTTGGGTCGCGGTTCTTGTTTGTGGATCGCTGTG
ATCGTCACTTGGTGAGTAGCGGGCTGCTGGGCTGGCCGGGGCTTTCGTGGCCGCCGGGCCGCTCGGTGGG
ACGGAAGCGTGTGGAGAGACCGCCAAGGGCTGTAGTCTGGGTCCGCGAGCAAGGTTGCCCTGAACTGGGG
GTTGGGGGGAGCGCAGCAAAATGGCGGCTGTTCCCGAGTCTTGAATGGAAGACGCTTGTGAGGCGGGCTG
TGAGGTCGTTGAAACAAGGTGGGGGGCATGGTGGGCGGCAAGAACCCAAGGTCTTGAGCCCTTCGCTAAT
GCGGGAAAGCTCTTATTCGGGTGAGATGGGCTGGGCACCATCTGGGGACCCTGACGTGAAGTTTGTCACT
GACTGGAGAACTCGGTTTGTCGTCTGTTGCGGGGGCGGCAGTTATGGCGGTGCCGTTGGGCAGTGCACCC
GTACCTTTGGGAGCGCGCGCCCTCGTCGTGTCGTGACGTCACCCGTTCTGTTGGCTTATAATGCAGGGTG
GGGCCACCTGCCGGTAGGTGTGCGGTAGGCTTTTCTCCGTCGCAGGACGCAGGGTTCGGGCCTAGGGTAG
GCTCTCCTGAATCGACAGGCGCCGGACCTCTGGTGAGGGGAGGGATAAGTGAGGCGTCAGTTTCTTTGGT
CGGTTTTATGTACCTATCTTCTTAAGTAGCTGAAGCTCCGGTTTTGAACTATGCGCTCGGGGTTGGCGAG
TGTGTTTTGTGAAGTTTTTTAGGCACCTTTTGAAATGTAATCATTTGGGTCAATATGTAATTTTCAGTGT
TAGACTTGTAAATTGTCCGCTAAATTCTGGCCGTTTTTGGCTTTTTTGTTAGACAACATGACCGAGTACA
AGCCCACGGTGCGCCTCGCCACCCGCGACGACGTCCCCAGGGCCGTACGCACCCTCGCCGCCGCGTTCGC
CGACTACCCCGCCACGCGCCACACCGTCGATCCGGACCGCCACATCGAGCGGGTCACCGAGCTGCAAGAA
CTCTTCCTCACGCGCGTCGGGCTCGACATCGGCAAGGTGTGGGTCGCGGACGACGGCGCCGCGGTGGCGG
TCTGGACCACGCCGGAGAGCGTCGAAGCGGGGGCGGTGTTCGCCGAGATCGGCCCGCGCATGGCCGAGTT
GAGCGGTTCCCGGCTGGCCGCGCAGCAACAGATGGAGGGCCTCCTGGCGCCGCACCGGCCCAAGGAGCCC
GCGTGGTTCCTGGCCACCGTCGGCGTCTCGCCCGACCACCAGGGCAAGGGTCTGGGCAGCGCCGTCGTGC
TCCCCGGAGTGGAGGCCGCCGAGCGCGCCGGGGTGCCCGCCTTCCTGGAGACCTCCGCGCCCCGCAACCT
CCCCTTCTACGAGCGGCTCGGCTTCACCGTCACCGCCGACGTCGAGGTGCCCGAAGGACCGCGCACCTGG
TGCATGACCCGCAAGCCCGGTGCCTAGGCTAGTATGTAAGCCTAGTCTTAGATAATAAAATCGCTATCCA
TCGAAGATGGATGTGTGTTGGTTTTTTGTGTGTGTAACGCTAGGCGCGCCTGGTGTACCGAGAACGATCC
TCTCAGTGCGAGTCTCGACGATCCATATCGTTGCTTGGCAGTCAGCCAGTCGGAATCCAGCTTGGGACCC
AGGAAGTCCAATCGTCAGATATTGTACTCAAGCCTGGTCACGGCAGCGTACCGATCTGTTTAAACCTAGA
TATTGATAGTCTGATCGGTCAACGTATAATCGAGTCCTAGCTTTTGCAAACATCTATCAAGAGACAGGAT
CAGCAGGAGGCTTTCGCATGAGTATTCAACATTTCCGTGTCGCCCTTATTCCCTTTTTTGCGGCATTTTG
CCTTCCTGTTTTTGCTCACCCAGAAACGCTGGTGAAAGTAAAAGATGCTGAAGATCAGTTGGGTGCGCGA
GTGGGTTACATCGAACTGGATCTCAACAGCGGTAAGATCCTTGAGAGTTTTCGCCCCGAAGAACGCTTTC
CAATGATGAGCACTTTTAAAGTTCTGCTATGTGGCGCGGTATTATCCCGTATTGACGCCGGGCAAGAGCA
ACTCGGTCGCCGCATACACTATTCTCAGAATGACTTGGTTGAGTATTCACCAGTCACAGAAAAGCATCTT
ACGGATGGCATGACAGTAAGAGAATTATGCAGTGCTGCCATAACCATGAGTGATAACACTGCGGCCAACT
TACTTCTGACAACGATTGGAGGACCGAAGGAGCTAACCGCTTTTTTGCACAACATGGGGGATCATGTAAC
TCGCCTTGATCGTTGGGAACCGGAGCTGAATGAAGCCATACCAAACGACGAGCGTGACACCACGATGCCT
GTAGCAATGGCAACAACCTTGCGTAAACTATTAACTGGCGAACTACTTACTCTAGCTTCCCGGCAACAGT
TGATAGACTGGATGGAGGCGGATAAAGTTGCAGGACCACTTCTGCGCTCGGCCCTTCCGGCTGGCTGGTT
TATTGCTGATAAATCTGGAGCCGGTGAGCGTGGGTCTCGCGGTATCATTGCAGCACTGGGGCCAGATGGT
AAGCCCTCCCGTATCGTAGTTATCTACACGACGGGGAGTCAGGCAACTATGGATGAACGAAATAGACAGA
TCGCTGAGATAGGTGCCTCACTGATTAAGCATTGGTAACCGATTCTAGGTGCATTGGCGCAGAAAAAAAT
GCCTGATGCGACGCTGCGCGTCTTATACTCCCACATATGCCAGATTCAGCAACGGATACGGCTTCCCCAA
CTTGCCCACTTCCATACGTGTCCTCCTTACCAGAAATTTATCCTTAAGATCGTTTAAACTCGACTCTGGC
TCTATCGAATCTCCGTCGTTTCGAGCTTACGCGAACAGCCGTGGCGCTCATTTGCTCGTCGGGCATCGAA
TCTCGTCAGCTATCGTCAGCTTACCTTTTTGGCAGCGATCGCGGCTCCCGACATCTTGGACCATTAGCTC
CACAGGTATCTTCTTCCCTCTAGTGGTCATAACAGCAGCTTCAGCTACCTCTCAATTCAAAAAACCCCTC
AAGACCCGTTTAGAGGCCCCAAGGGGTTATGCTATCAATCGTTGCGTTACACACACAAAAAACCAACACA
CATCCATCTTCGATGGATAGCGATTTTATTATCTAACTGCTGATCGAGTGTAGCCAGATCTAGTAATCAA
TTACGGGGTCATTAGTTCATAGCCCATATATGGAGTTCCGCGTTACATAACTTACGGTAAATGGCCCGCC
TGGCTGACCGCCCAACGACCCCCGCCCATTGACGTCAATAATGACGTATGTTCCCATAGTAACGCCAATA
GGGACTTTCCATTGACGTCAATGGGTGGAGTATTTACGGTAAACTGCCCACTTGGCAGTACATCAAGTGT
ATCATATGCCAAGTACGCCCCCTATTGACGTCAATGACGGTAAATGGCCCGCCTGGCATTATGCCCAGTA
CATGACCTTATGGGACTTTCCTACTTGGCAGTACATCTACGTATTAGTCATCGCTATTACCATGCTGATG
CGGTTTTGGCAGTACATCAATGGGCGTGGATAGCGGTTTGACTCACGGGGATTTCCAAGTCTCCACCCCA
TTGACGTCAATGGGAGTTTGTTTTGGCACCAAAATCAACGGGACTTTCCAAAATGTCGTAACAACTCCGC
CCCATTGACGCAAATGGGCGGTAGGCGTGTACGGTGGGAGGTCTATATAAGCAGAGCTGGTTTAGTGAAC
CGTCAGATCAGATCTTTGTCGATCCTACCATCCACTCGACACACCCGCCAGCGGCCGC
Features (pLannotate 1.2.2; 20 found; start..end, strand, type, name):
      8..1915    +  CDS            R1A_SARS2 (fragment): Experimental evidence at protein level: Swiss-Prot protein existence level 1. [Non-structural protein 10]: Plays a pivotal role in viral transcription by stimulating both nsp14 3'-5' exoribonuclease and nsp16 2'-O-methyltransferase activities. Therefore plays an essential role in viral mRNAs cap methylation. From Severe acute respiratory syndrome coronavirus 2 (2019-nCoV) (SARS-CoV-2).
   1937..1954    +  CDS            6xHis: 6xHis affinity tag
   2007..2128    -  polyA_signal   SV40 poly(A) signal: SV40 polyadenylation signal
   2151..2220    -  CDS            large T antigen (fragment): large T antigen from SV40 (simian virus 40)
   2243..2289    +  terminator     T7 terminator: transcription terminator for bacteriophage T7 RNA polymerase
   2319..2455    +  terminator     rrnG terminator: transcription terminator from the E. coli ribosomal RNA rrnG operon (Albrechtsen et al., 1991)
   2500..2571    +  misc_feature   3' β-globin insulator: insulator downstream of the human β-globin locus (Farrell et al., 2002)
   2797..3385    -  rep_origin     ori: high-copy-number ColE1/pMB1/pBR322/pUC origin of replication
   3557..3621    -  CDS            bla(M) (fragment): β-lactamase lacking the signal sequence; bla(M); allows cytosolic expression of β-lactamase
   3885..5094    +  promoter       UbC promoter: human ubiquitin C promoter
   5098..5695    +  CDS            PuroR (fragment): puromycin N-acetyltransferase; pac from Streptomyces; confers resistance to puromycin
   5724..5772    +  polyA_signal   poly(A) signal: synthetic polyadenylation signal
   6038..6898    +  CDS            AmpR: β-lactamase; bla; confers resistance to ampicillin, carbenicillin, and related antibiotics
   6911..7047    +  terminator     rrnG terminator: transcription terminator from the E. coli ribosomal RNA rrnG operon (Albrechtsen et al., 1991)
   7192..7263    +  misc_feature   5' β-globin insulator: insulator upstream of the human β-globin locus (Farrell et al., 2002)
   7268..7314    -  terminator     T7 terminator: transcription terminator for bacteriophage T7 RNA polymerase
   7332..7380    -  polyA_signal   poly(A) signal: synthetic polyadenylation signal
   7461..7764    +  enhancer       CMV enhancer: human cytomegalovirus immediate early enhancer
   7837..7854    -  promoter       CMV promoter (fragment): human cytomegalovirus (CMV) immediate early promoter
   7917..7968    +  promoter       CMVd2 promoter: truncated human cytomegalovirus (CMV) immediate early promoter that yields moderately reduced expression relative to the full-length promoter
