[The description below was written by a language model from this plasmid's Addgene catalogue record and pLannotate feature annotations shown in this document.]
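Description:
pGBW-m4134364 is a mammalian expression plasmid carrying wild-type SARS-CoV-2 nsp2, a non-structural protein processed from the ORF1ab/ORF1a replicase polyprotein. It is built on the pTwist_CMV_Puro_6 backbone. In bacteria it is maintained through a high-copy ColE1/pUC-type origin and selected with ampicillin via a complete β-lactamase (AmpR) gene. A short additional β-lactamase fragment near the origin appears to be a backbone remnant.

The roughly 1.9 kb nsp2 coding sequence lies downstream of a CMV immediate-early enhancer and promoter. The automated annotation resolves the promoter only as a small fragment and a truncated CMVd2-type element, whereas the catalogue simply lists the promoter as CMV. The insert is matched to the SARS-CoV-2 replicase polyprotein 1a. The functional text attached to that match concerns nsp10 and is a generic database note rather than a description of this insert. The open reading frame continues into a backbone-encoded C-terminal tag, recorded as a TEV protease cleavage site followed by 6xHis. Only the His tag is picked out in the feature table. This tag arrangement allows affinity purification or detection with optional tag removal. Transcription ends at an SV40 polyadenylation signal.

A separate cassette uses the human ubiquitin C promoter to drive puromycin N-acetyltransferase, followed by a synthetic poly(A) signal, so transfected mammalian cells can be selected with puromycin. β-globin insulator elements, synthetic poly(A) signals, and bacterial rrnG and T7 terminators flank the units, presumably to limit transcriptional read-through between them. The plasmid is suited to expressing tagged nsp2 in mammalian cells, although the record gives no more specific application.
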