Addgene plasmid #152927: pGBW-m4134364
Purpose: Mammalian expression plasmid for SARS-CoV-2 nsp2
Depositing lab: Ginkgo Bioworks & Benjie Chen. Depositing organization: Ginkgo Bioworks.
Backbone
  Vector backbone: pTwist_CMV_Puro_6
  Backbone size w/o insert (bp): 6080
  Vector type: Mammalian Expression
  Selectable markers: Puromycin
Growth in bacteria
  Bacterial resistance: Ampicillin, 100 μg/mL
  Growth temperature: 37°C
  Growth strain: DH5alpha
  Copy number: High Copy
Gene/Insert
  Gene/Insert name: SARS-CoV-2 nsp2
  Species: Severe acute respiratory syndrome coronavirus 2
  Insert size (bp): 1907
  Mutation: wt
  Entrez Gene: ORF1ab (a.k.a. GU280_gp01)
  Promoter: CMV
  Tag / fusion protein: Cleavable TEV;6xHis-003 (C terminal on backbone)
  Cloning method: Unknown
Resource information
  A portion of this plasmid was derived from a plasmid made by: GinkgoBioworks
Depositor comments: NCBI reference sequence: YP_009725298.1
How to cite: pGBW-m4134364 was a gift from Ginkgo Bioworks & Benjie Chen (Addgene plasmid # 152927 ; http://n2t.net/addgene:152927 ; RRID:Addgene_152927)
